>Addgene plasmid #184255 | pcDNA FZD4-del-linker | addgene full sequence | sequence record 360362 | Addgene NGS Result
GGACAAAGACAGACAAGTTGGAAAGGCTAATGGTCAAGATCGGGGTCTTCTCAGTACTGTACACGGTTCC
TGCAACCTGTGTGATTGCCTGTTATTTCTATGAAATCTCAAACTGGGCACTCTTTCGATATTCTGCAGAT
GACTCAAACATGGCAGTTGAAATGTTGAAAATTTTTATGTCTTTGCTCGTGGGCATCACTTCAGGCATGT
GGATTTGGTCTGCCAAAACTCTTCACACGTGGCAAAAGTGTTCTAACCGATTGGTGAATTCTGGGAAGGT
AAAGAGAGAGAAGAGGGGGAATGGTTGGGTGAAGCCAGGAAAAGGCAACGAGACTGTGGTATAGCTCGAG
TCTAGAGGGCCCTTCGAACAAAAACTCATCTCAGAAGAGGATCTGAATATGCATACCGGTCATCATCACC
ATCACCATTGAGTTTAAACCCGCTGATCAGCCTCGACTGTGCCTTCTAGTTGCCAGCCATCTGTTGTTTG
CCCCTCCCCCGTGCCTTCCTTGACCCTGGAAGGTGCCACTCCCACTGTCCTTTCCTAATAAAATGAGGAA
ATTGCATCGCATTGTCTGAGTAGGTGTCATTCTATTCTGGGGGGTGGGGTGGGGCAGGACAGCAAGGGGG
AGGATTGGGAAGACAATAGCAGGCATGCTGGGGATGCGGTGGGCTCTATGGCTTCTGAGGCGGAAAGAAC
CAGCTGGGGCTCTAGGGGGTATCCCC
[124 nt withheld, positions 727-850]
C
[91 nt withheld, positions 852-942]
A
[49 nt withheld, positions 944-992]
CCTTTGACGTTGGAGTCCACGTTCTTT
[37 nt withheld, positions 1020-1056]
ACCCTATCTCGGTCTATTCTTTTGATTTATAAGGGATTTTGCCGATTTCGGCCTATTGGTTAAAAAATGA
GCTGATTTAACAAAAATTTAACGCGAATTAATTCTGTGGAATGTGTGTCAGTTAGGGTGTGGAAAGTCCC
CAGGCTCCCCAGCAGGCAGAAGTATGCAAAGCATGCATCTCAATTAGTCAGCAACCAGGTGTGGAAAGTC
CCCAGGCTCCCCAGCAGGCAGAAGTATGCAAAGCATGCATCTCAATTAGTCAGCAACCATAGTCCCGCCC
CTAACTCCGCCCATCCCGCCCCTAACTCCGCCCAGTTCCGCCCATTCTCCGCCCCATGGCTGACTAATTT
TTTTTATTTATGCAGAGGCCGAGGCCGCCTCTGCCTCTGAGCTATTCCAGAAGTAGTGAGGAGGCTTTTT
TGGAGGCCTAGGCTTTTGCAAAAAGCTCCCGGGAGCTTGTATATCCATTTTCGGATCTGATCAAGAGACA
GGATGAGGATCGTTTCGCATGATTGAACAAGATGGATTGCACGCAGGTTCTCCGGCCGCTTGGGTGGAGA
GGCTATTCGGCTATGACTGGGCACAACAGACAATCGGCTGCTCTGATGCCGCCGTGTTCCGGCTGTCAGC
GCAGGGGCGCCCGGTTCTTTTTGTCAAGACCGACCTGTCCGGTGCCCTGAATGAACTGCAGGACGAGGCA
GCGCGGCTATCGTGGCTGGCCACGACGGGCGTTCCTTGCGCAGCTGTGCTCGACGTTGTCACTGAAGCGG
GAAGGGACTGGCTGCTATTGGGCGAAGTGCCGGGGCAGGATCTCCTGTCATCTCACCTTGCTCCTGCCGA
GAAAGTATCCATCATGGCTGATGCAATGCGGCGGCTGCATACGCTTGATCCGGCTACCTGCCCATTCGAC
CACCAAGCGAAACATCGCATCGAGCGAGCACGTACTCGGATGGAAGCCGGTCTTGTCGATCAGGATGATC
TGGACGAAGAGCATCAGGGGCTCGCGCCAGCCGAACTGTTCGCCAGGCTCAAGGCGCGCATGCCCGACGG
CGAGGATCTCGTCGTGACCCATGGCGATGCCTGCTTGCCGAATATCATGGTGGAAAATGGCCGCTTTTCT
GGATTCATCGACTGTGGCCGGCTGGGTGTGGCGGACCGCTATCAGGACATAGCGTTGGCTACCCGTGATA
TTGCTGAAGAGCTTGGCGGCGAATGGGCTGACCGCTTCCTCGTGCTTTACGGTATCGCCGCTCCCGATTC
GCAGCGCATCGCCTTCTATCGCCTTCTTGACGAGTTCTTCTGAGCGGGACTCTGGGGTTCGCGAAATGAC
CGACCAAGCGACGCCCAACCTGCCATCACGAGATTTCGATTCCACCGCCGCCTTCTATGAAAGGTTGGGC
TTCGGAATCGTTTTCCGGGACGCCGGCTGGATGATCCTCCAGCGCGGGGATCTCATGCTGGAGTTCTTCG
CCCACCCCAACTTGTTTATTGCAGCTTATAATGGTTACAAATAAAGCAATAGCATCACAAATTTCACAAA
TAAAGCATTTTTTTCACTGCATTCTAGTTGTGGTTTGTCCAAACTCATCAATGTATCTTATCATGTCTGT
ATACCGTCGACCTCTAGCTAGAGCTTGGCGTAATCATGGTCATAGCTGTTTCCTGTGTGAAATTGTTATC
CGCTCACAATTCCACACAACATACGAGCCGGAAGCATAAAGTGTAAAGCCTGGGGTGCCTAATGAGTGAG
CTAACTCACATTAATTGCGTTGCGCTCACTGCCCGCTTTCCAGTCGGGAAACCTGTCGTGCCAGCTGCAT
TAATGAATCGGCCAACGCGCGGGGAGAGGCGGTTTGCGTATTGGGCGCTCTTCCGCTTCCTCGCTCACTG
ACTCGCTGCGCTCGGTCGTTCGGCTGCGGCGAGCGGTATCAGCTCACTCAAAGGCGGTAATACGGTTATC
CACAGAATCAGGGGATAACGCAGGAAAGAACATGTGAGCAAAAGGCCAGCAAAAGGCCAGGAACCGTAAA
AAGGCCGCGTTGCTGGCGTTTTTCCATAGGCTCCGCCCCCCTGACGAGCATCACAAAAATCGACGCTCAA
GTCAGAGGTGGCGAAACCCGACAGGACTATAAAGATACCAGGCGTTTCCCCCTGGAAGCTCCCTCGTGCG
CTCTCCTGTTCCGACCCTGCCGCTTACCGGATACCTGTCCGCCTTTCTCCCTTCGGGAAGCGTGGCGCTT
TCTCATAGCTCACGCTGTAGGTATCTCAGTTCGGTGTAGGTCGTTCGCTCCAAGCTGGGCTGTGTGCACG
AACCCCCCGTTCAGCCCGACCGCTGCGCCTTATCCGGTAACTATCGTCTTGAGTCCAACCCGGTAAGACA
CGACTTATCGCCACTGGCAGCAGCCACTGGTAACAGGATTAGCAGAGCGAGGTATGTAGGCGGTGCTACA
GAGTTCTTGAAGTGGTGGCCTAACTACGGCTACACTAGAAGAACAGTATTTGGTATCTGCGCTCTGCTGA
AGCCAGTTACCTTCGGAAAAAGAGTTGGTAGCTCTTGATCCGGCAAACAAACCACCGCTGGTAGCGGTGG
TTTTTTTGTTTGCAAGCAGCAGATTACGCGCAGAAAAAAAGGATCTCAAGAAGATCCTTTGATCTTTTCT
ACGGGGTCTGACGCTCAGTGGAACGAAAACTCACGTTAAGGGATTTTGGTCATGAGATTATCAAAAAGGA
TCTTCACCTAGATCCTTTTAAATTAAAAATGAAGTTTTAAATCAATCTAAAGTATATATGAGTAAACTTG
GTCTGACAGTTACCAATGCTTAATCAGTGAGGCACCTATCTCAGCGATCTGTCTATTTCGTTCATCCATA
GTTGCCTGACTCCCCGTCGTGTAGATAACTACGATACGGGAGGGCTTACCATCTGGCCCCAGTGCTGCAA
TGATACCGCGAGACCCACGCTCACCGGCTCCAGATTTATCAGCAATAAACCAGCCAGCCGGAAGGGCCGA
GCGCAGAAGTGGTCCTGCAACTTTATCCGCCTCCATCCAGTCTATTAATTGTTGCCGGGAAGCTAGAGTA
AGTAGTTCGCCAGTTAATAGTTTGCGCAACGTTGTTGCCATTGCTACAGGCATCGTGGTGTCACGCTCGT
CGTTTGGTATGGCTTCATTCAGCTCCGGTTCCCAACGATCAAGGCGAGTTACATGATCCCCCATGTTGTG
CAAAAAAGCGGTTAGCTCCTTCGGTCCTCCGATCGTTGTCAGAAGTAAGTTGGCCGCAGTGTTATCACTC
ATGGTTATGGCAGCACTGCATAATTCTCTTACTGTCATGCCATCCGTAAGATGCTTTTCTGTGACTGGTG
AGTACTCAACCAAGTCATTCTGAGAATAGTGTATGCGGCGACCGAGTTGCTCTTGCCCGGCGTCAATACG
GGATAATACCGCGCCACATAGCAGAACTTTAAAAGTGCTCATCATTGGAAAACGTTCTTCGGGGCGAAAA
CTCTCAAGGATCTTACCGCTGTTGAGATCCAGTTCGATGTAACCCACTCGTGCACCCAACTGATCTTCAG
CATCTTTTACTTTCACCAGCGTTTCTGGGTGAGCAAAAACAGGAAGGCAAAATGCCGCAAAAAAGGGAAT
AAGGGCGACACGGAAATGTTGAATACTCATACTCTTCCTTTTTCAATATTATTGAAGCATTTATCAGGGT
TATTGTCTCATGAGCGGATACATATTTGAATGTATTTAGAAAAATAAACAAATAGGGGTTCCGCGCACAT
TTCCCCGAAAAGTGCCACCTGACGTCGACGGATCGGGAGATCTCCCGATCCCCTATGGTGCACTCTCAGT
ACAATCTGCTCTGATGCCGCATAGTTAAGCCAGTATCTGCTCCCTGCTTGTGTGTTGGAGGTCGCTGAGT
AGTGCGCGAGCAAAATTTAAGCTACAACAAGGCAAGGCTTGACCGACAATTGCATGAAGAATCTGCTTAG
GGTTAGGCGTTTTGCGCTGCTTCGCGATGTACGGGCCAGATATACGCGTTGACATTGATTATTGACTAGT
TATTAATAGTAATCAATTACGGGGTCATTAGTTCATAGCCCATATATGGAGTTCCGCGTTACATAACTTA
CGGTAAATGGCCCGCCTGGCTGACCGCCCAACGACCCCCGCCCATTGACGTCAATAATGACGTATGTTCC
CATAGTAACGCCAATAGGGACTTTCCATTGACGTCAATGGGTGGAGTATTTACGGTAAACTGCCCACTTG
GCAGTACATCAAGTGTATCATATGCCAAGTACGCCCCCTATTGACGTCAATGACGGTAAATGGCCCGCCT
GGCATTATGCCCAGTACATGACCTTATGGGACTTTCCTACTTGGCAGTACATCTACGTATTAGTCATCGC
TATTACCATGGTGATGCGGTTTTGGCAGTACATCAATGGGCGTGGATAGCGGTTTGACTCACGGGGATTT
CCAAGTCTCCACCCCATTGACGTCAATGGGAGTTTGTTTTGGCACCAAAATCAACGGGACTTTCCAAAAT
GTCGTAACAACTCCGCCCCATTGACGCAAATGGGCGGTAGGCGTGTACGGTGGGAGGTCTATATAAGCAG
AGCTCTCTGGCTAACTAGAGAACCCACTGCTTACTGGCTTATCGAAATTAATACGACTCACTATAGGGAG
ACCCAAGCTGGCTAGTTAAGCTTGGTACCAATGTCTGCACTTCTGATCCTAGCTCTTGTTGGAGCTGCAG
TTGCTGACTACAAAGACGATGACGACAAGCTTGCGGCCGCAGAGGAGCGGCGCTGCGACCCCATCCGCAT
CGCCATGTGCCAGAACCTCGGCTACAACGTGACCAAGATGCCCAACTTAGTGGGACACGAGCTGCAGACA
GACGCCGAGCTGCAGCTGACAACTTTCACGCCGCTCATCCAGTACGGCTGCTCCAGCCAGCTGCAGTTCT
TCCTTTGTTCGGTTTATGTGCCAATGTGCACAGAGAAGATCAACATCCCCATCGGCCCGTGCGGTGGCAT
GTGCCTTTCAGTCAAGAGACGCTGTGAACCAGTCCTGAGAGAATTTGGGTTTGCCTGGCCCGACACCCTG
AACTGCAGCAAGTTCCCGCCCCAGAACGACCACAACCACATGTGCATGGAAGGAGGTTCAGGAGGTTGTG
GCTACGATGCTGGCTTGTACAGCCGCTCAGCTAAGGAGTTCACGGATATTTGGATGGCTGTGTGGGCCAG
CCTCTGCTTCATCTCCACCACCTTCACCGTGCTGACCTTCCTGATTGATTCATCCAGGTTTTCTTACCCT
GAGCGCCCCATCATATTTCTCAGTATGTGCTATAATATTTATAGCATTGCTTATATTGTTCGGCTGACTG
TAGGCCGGGAAAGGATATCCTGTGATTTTGAAGAGGCGGCAGAGCCCGTTCTCATCCAAGAAGGACTTAA
GAACACAGGATGTGCAATAATTTTCTTGCTGATGTACTTTTTTGGAATGGCCAGCTCCATTTGGTGGGTT
ATTCTGACACTCACTTGGTTTTTGGCAGCCGGACTCAAGTGGGGTCATGAAGCCATTGAAATGCACAGTT
CTTATTTCCACATCGCAGCCTGGGCTATTCCCGCAGTGAAAACCATTGTCATCTTGATTATGAGACTAGT
GGATGCCGATGAACTGACTGGCTTGTGCTATGTTGGGAACCAAAACCTAGATGCCCTCACTGGCTTTGTG
GTGGCTCCTCTCTTTACGTATTTGGTGATTGGAACGCTGTTCATTGCGGCGGGTTTGGTGGCCTTATTCA
AAATTCGGTCCAATCTTCAAAAAGACG
Features (pLannotate 1.2.2; 20 found; start..end, strand, type, name):
    457..681     +  polyA_signal   bGH poly(A) signal: bovine growth hormone polyadenylation signal
    685..706     +  promoter       SV40 promoter (fragment): SV40 enhancer and early promoter
    727..1155    +  rep_origin     f1 ori (sequence partly withheld): f1 bacteriophage origin of replication; arrow indicates direction of (+) strand synthesis
   1169..1498    +  promoter       SV40 promoter: SV40 enhancer and early promoter
   1565..2356    +  CDS            neo: KKA2_KLEPN - Also known as kan, nptII. Experimental evidence at protein level: Swiss-Prot protein existence level 1. Resistance to kanamycin, neomycin, paromomycin, ribostamycin, butirosin and gentamicin B. From Klebsiella pneumoniae.
   2382..2540    +  CDS            ble (fragment): BLE_KLEPN - Experimental evidence at protein level: Swiss-Prot protein existence level 1. Binding protein with a strong affinity to the bleomycin family of antibiotics. Binds to CL990; an antimitotic-antibiotic compound. From Klebsiella pneumoniae.
   2535..2656    +  polyA_signal   SV40 poly(A) signal: SV40 polyadenylation signal
   2729..2745    -  protein_bind   lac operator: The lac repressor binds to the lac operator to inhibit transcription in E. coli. This inhibition can be relieved by adding lactose or isopropyl-β-D-thiogalactopyranoside (IPTG). lac repressor encoded by lacI
   2753..2783    -  promoter       lac promoter: promoter for the E. coli lac operon
   2798..2819    -  protein_bind   CAP binding site: CAP binding activates transcription in the presence of cAMP. E. coli catabolite activator protein
   2832..2924    -  CDS            lacI (fragment): lac repressor; lacI; The lac repressor binds to the lac operator to inhibit transcription in E. coli. This inhibition can be relieved by adding lactose or isopropyl-β-D-thiogalactopyranoside (IPTG).
   3107..3695    -  rep_origin     ori: high-copy-number ColE1/pMB1/pBR322/pUC origin of replication
   3866..4726    -  CDS            AmpR: β-lactamase; bla; confers resistance to ampicillin, carbenicillin, and related antibiotics
   4727..4831    -  promoter       AmpR promoter: bla
   4890..4942    -  misc_feature   bom (fragment): basis of mobility region from pBR322
   5097..5476    +  enhancer       CMV enhancer: human cytomegalovirus immediate early enhancer
   5477..5680    +  promoter       CMV promoter: human cytomegalovirus (CMV) immediate early promoter
   5676..5709    +  LTR            5' LTR (truncated) (fragment): truncated 5' long terminal repeat (LTR) from HIV-1
   5725..5743    +  promoter       T7 promoter: promoter for bacteriophage T7 RNA polymerase
   5777..341     +  CDS            FZD4 (fragment) (across the origin): FZD4_CHICK - Also known as FZ4. Experimental evidence at protein level: Swiss-Prot protein existence level 1. Receptor for Wnt proteins (By similarity). Most frizzled receptors are coupled to the beta-catenin canonical signaling pathway, which leads to the activation of disheveled proteins, inhibition of GSK-3 kinase, nuclear accumulation of beta-catenin and activation of Wnt target genes (By similarity). A second signaling pathway involving PKC and calcium fluxes has been seen for some family members, but it is not yet clear if it represents a distinct pathway or if it can be integrated in th
