[The description below was written by a language model from this plasmid's Addgene catalogue record and pLannotate feature annotations shown in this document.]
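Description:
pcDNA FZD4-del-linker is a mammalian expression plasmid built on a pcDNA3.1 myc-His backbone that drives production of mouse Frizzled-4 (Fzd4), a seven-pass receptor for Wnt ligands, with residues 160–203 removed. This deletion eliminates the linker domain, which per the record's naming and associated study lies within the Frizzled extracellular portion, and the protein carries an N-terminal FLAG tag for detection. In the 6,893-nt sequenced record the open reading frame spans the numbering origin and sits downstream of the human CMV immediate-early enhancer and promoter, with a T7 promoter just upstream of the insert and the bovine growth hormone polyadenylation signal terminating the transcript. The automated annotation labels the coding region as a fragment matching chicken FZD4, which reflects the closest reference entry rather than the stated mouse origin. The FLAG tag is not separately annotated, and no myc or His tag feature is called, so whether the backbone's C-terminal tags are in frame is not stated. A short hit labelled as a truncated HIV-1 LTR next to the CMV promoter is probably an annotation artefact.

In bacteria the plasmid replicates at high copy from a ColE1/pUC-type origin and is selected through the β-lactamase gene conferring ampicillin resistance. An f1 origin is also present. For mammalian cells, an SV40 early promoter drives the neomycin phosphotransferase gene, followed by an SV40 polyadenylation signal, allowing G418 selection of stable transfectants. The lac regulatory fragments and the small ble fragment are backbone remnants. The construct is suited to transient or stable expression for comparing the linker-deleted receptor with other Frizzled forms when examining the linker domain's role in Wnt signalling.
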