Addgene plasmid #184255: pcDNA FZD4-del-linker
Purpose: Expresses FLAG tagged FZD4 with linker domain deleted
Depositing lab: Hee-Jung Choi. Depositing organization: Seoul National University. Publication: Functional role of the Frizzled linker domain in the Wnt signaling pathway. Ko SB, Mihara E, Park Y, Roh K, Kang C, Takagi J, Bang I, Choi HJ. Commun Biol. 2022 May 5;5(1):421. doi: 10.1038/s42003-022-03370-4. PubMed 35513706.
Backbone
  Vector backbone: pcDNA3.1 mychis
  Vector type: Mammalian Expression
Growth in bacteria
  Bacterial resistance: Ampicillin, 100 μg/mL
  Growth temperature: 37°C
  Growth strain: DH5alpha
  Copy number: High Copy
Gene/Insert
  Gene/Insert name: FZD4-del-linker
  Species: M. musculus (mouse)
  Mutation: Deleted aa160-203
  Entrez Gene: Fzd4 (a.k.a. Fz4)
  Tag / fusion protein: FLAG (N terminal on insert)
  Cloning method: Restriction Enzyme; 5′ cloning site unknown (unknown if destroyed)
  Sequencing primers: 5′ CMV-F; 3′ BGH-R
Terms and licenses: Academic/Nonprofit Terms; Industry Terms: Not Available to Industry
How to cite: pcDNA FZD4-del-linker was a gift from Hee-Jung Choi (Addgene plasmid # 184255 ; http://n2t.net/addgene:184255 ; RRID:Addgene_184255)
